Addgene plasmid #147129: pAc5.1B-EGFP-CeAIN2-W366A_O
Purpose: Insect Expression of CeAIN2-W366A
Depositing lab: Elisa Izaurralde. Depositing organization: Max Planck Institute for Developmental Biology. Publication: The Caenorhabditis elegans GW182 protein AIN-1 interacts with PAB-1 and subunits of the PAN2-PAN3 and CCR4-NOT deadenylase complexes. Kuzuoglu-Ozturk D, Huntzinger E, Schmidt S, Izaurralde E. Nucleic Acids Res. 2012 Jul;40(12):5651-65. doi: 10.1093/nar/gks218. Epub 2012 Mar 7. PubMed 22402495.
Backbone
  Vector backbone: Unknown
  Vector type: Insect Expression
Growth in bacteria
  Bacterial resistance: Ampicillin, 100 μg/mL
  Growth temperature: 37°C
  Growth strain: DH5alpha
  Copy number: Low Copy
Gene/Insert
  Gene/Insert name: CeAIN2-W366A
  Species: C. elegans (nematode)
  Mutation: Deletion of two AA SD 378-379 compared to the sequence given by NCBI: AF000196.1
  Cloning method: Unknown
Terms and licenses: Academic/Nonprofit Terms; Industry Terms: Not Available to Industry
Depositor comments: Plasmids from this collection were made available to the research community and donated after the lab closed. Please note that the sequence provided by the depositing laboratory may be theoretical/predicted or based on Sanger sequencing results. There may be discrepancies between sequencing results obtained by Addgene and the depositor sequence. If an Addgene verified sequence is not available, please contact before placing your order to request that our lab fully sequence the plasmid.
How to cite: pAc5.1B-EGFP-CeAIN2-W366A_O was a gift from Elisa Izaurralde (Addgene plasmid # 147129 ; http://n2t.net/addgene:147129 ; RRID:Addgene_147129)
