[The description below was written by a language model from this plasmid's Addgene catalogue record and pLannotate feature annotations shown in this document.]
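Description:
pAc5.1B-EGFP-CeAIN2-W366A_O is an 8.2 kb insect-cell expression plasmid. The catalogue lists the backbone as unknown, although the name and feature layout point to a pAc5.1-type vector. It is maintained in E. coli through a ColE1/pUC-family origin and selected with ampicillin via the β-lactamase gene and its bla promoter. The catalogue entry calls it low copy, even though the annotated origin is of the high-copy class. Short fragments of a tetracycline resistance gene and of SV40 large T antigen are also annotated. These appear to be non-functional backbone remnants.

Expression is driven by the Drosophila melanogaster actin 5C promoter, a strong constitutive promoter commonly used in Drosophila cultured cells. An EGFP coding sequence sits immediately downstream of it. The roughly 2.2 kb unannotated stretch that follows corresponds in position to the insert, so the product is presumably an N-terminal EGFP fusion. The insert is Caenorhabditis elegans AIN-2, a GW182-family protein, carrying the W366A substitution. The record also notes a two-residue deletion (SD 378–379) relative to the NCBI reference sequence. A V5 epitope tag lies downstream of the insert region, followed by an SV40 polyadenylation signal. The record does not say whether the V5 tag is in frame with the insert or preceded by a stop codon.

The stated purpose is insect-cell expression of the AIN-2 point mutant. The associated study examined how C. elegans GW182 proteins interact with PAB-1 and the PAN2-PAN3 and CCR4-NOT deadenylase complexes, so a GFP-tagged mutant would suit localisation or co-immunoprecipitation comparisons with wild type. The depositor sequence may be theoretical rather than fully verified.
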