Features (pLannotate 1.2.2; 9 found; start..end, strand, type, name):
     56..2568    +  promoter       Ac5 promoter: Drosophila melanogaster actin 5C promoter
   2588..3304    +  CDS            EGFP: EGFP is a basic (constitutively fluorescent) green fluorescent protein published in 1996, derived from Aequorea victoria. It is reported to be a rapidly-maturing weak dimer with moderate acid sensitivity.
   5490..5531    +  CDS            V5 tag: epitope tag from simian virus 5
   5631..5765    -  polyA_signal   SV40 poly(A) signal: SV40 polyadenylation signal
   5788..5872    -  CDS            large T antigen (fragment): large T antigen from SV40 (simian virus 40)
   5873..6343    +  CDS            TcR (fragment): tetracycline efflux protein; tet; confers resistance to tetracycline
   6387..6975    -  rep_origin     ori: high-copy-number ColE1/pMB1/pBR322/pUC origin of replication
   7146..8006    -  CDS            AmpR: β-lactamase; bla; confers resistance to ampicillin, carbenicillin, and related antibiotics
   8007..8111    -  promoter       AmpR promoter: bla
>Addgene plasmid #147129 | pAc5.1B-EGFP-CeAIN2-W366A_O | depositor full sequence | sequence record 289576 | Full Sequence
CTTCAAGGAATTAATTCTATATTCTAAAAACACAAATGATACTTCTAAAAAAAATCATGAATGGCATCAA
CTCTGAATCAAATCTTTGCAGATGCACCTACTTCTCATTTCCACTGTCACATCATTTTTCCAGATCTCGC
TGCCTGTTATGTGGCCCACAAACCAAGACACGTTTTATGGCCATTAAAGCTGGCTGATCGTCGCCAAACA
CCAAATACATATCAATATGTACATTCGAGAAAGAAGCGATCAAAGAAGCGTCTTCGGGCGAGTAGGAGAA
TGCGGAGGAGAAGGAGAACGAGCTGATCTAGTATCTCTCCACAATCCAATGCCAACTGACCAACTGGCCA
TATTCGGAGCAATTTGAAGCCAATTTCCATCGCCTGGCGATCGCTCCATTCTTGGCTATATGTTTTTCAC
CGTTCCCGGGGCCATTTTCAAAGACTCGTCGGTAAGATAAGATTGTGTCACTCGCTGTCTCTCTTCATTT
GTCGAAGAATGCTGAGGAATTTCGCGATGACGTCGGCGAGTATTTTGAAGAATGAGAATAATTTGTATTT
ATACGAAAATCAGTTAGTGGAATTTTCTACAAAAACATGTTATCTATAGATAATTTTGTTGCAAAATATG
TTGACTATGACAAAGATTGTATGTATATACCTTTAATGTATTCTCATTTTCTTATGTATTTATAATGGCA
ATGATGATACTGATGATATTTTAAGATGATGCCAGACCACAGGCTGATTTCTGCGTCTTTTGCCGAACGC
AGTGCATGTGCGGTTGTTGTTTTTTGGAATAGTTTCAATTTTCGGACTGTCCGCTTTGATTTCAGTTTCT
TGGCTTATTCAAAAAGCAAAGTAAAGCCAAAAAAGCGAGATGGCAATACCAAATGCGGCAAAACGGTAGT
GGAAGGAAAGGGGTGCGGGGCAGCGGAAGGAAGGGTGGGGCGGGGCGTGGCGGGGTCTGTGGCTGGGCGC
GACGTCACCGACGTTGGAGCCACTCCTTTGACCATGTGTGCGTGTGTGTATTATTCGTGTCTCGCCACTC
GCCGGTTGTTTTTTTCTTTTTATCTCGCTCTCTCTAGCGCCATCTCGTACGCATGCTCAACGCACCGCAT
GTTGCCGTGTCCTTTATGCGTCATTTTGGCTCGAAATAGGCAATTATTTAAACAAAGATTAGTCAACGAA
AACGCTAAAATAAATAAGTCTACAATATGGTTACTTATTGCCATGTGTGTGCAGCCAACGATAGCAACAA
AAGCAACAACACAGTGGCTTTCCCTCTTTCACTTTTTGTTTGCAAGCGCGTGCGAGCAAGACGGCACGAC
CGGCAAACGCAATTACGCTGACAAAGAGCAGACGAAGTTTTGGCCGAAAAACATCAAGGCGCCTGATACG
AATGCATTTGCAATAACAATTGCGATATTTAATATTGTTTATGAAGCTGTTTGACTTCAAAACACACAAA
AAAAAAAATAAAACAAATTATTTGAAAGAGAATTAGGAATCGGACAGCTTATCGTTACGGGCTAACAGCA
CACCGAGACGAAATAGCTTACCTGACGTCACAGCCTCTGGAAGAACTGCCGCCAAGCAGAGAGAGAGAGA
AAAAGAGGGAGAGCAGCTTAGACCGCATGTGCTTGTGTGTGAGGCGTCTCTCTCTTCGTCTCCTGTTTGC
GCAAACGCATAGACTGCACTGAGAAAATCGATTACCTATTTTTTATGAATGAATATTTGCACTATTACTA
TTCAAAACTATTAAGATAGCAATCACATTCAATAGCCAAATACTATACCACCTGAGCGATGCAACGAAAT
GATCAATTTGAGCAAAAATGCTGCATATTTAGGACGGCATCATTATAGAAATGCTTCTTGCTGTGTACTT
TTCTCTCGTCTGGCAGCTGTTTCGCCGTTATTGTTAAAACCGGCTTAAGTTAGGTGTGTTTTCTACGACT
AGTGATGCCCCTACTAGAAGATGTGTGTTGCACAAATGTCCCTGAATAACCAATTTGAAGTGCAGATAGC
AGTAAACGTAAGCTAATATGAATATTATTTAACTGTAATGTTTTAATATCGCTGGACATTACTAATAAAC
CCACTATAAACACATGTACATATGTATGTTTTGGCATACAATGAGTAGTTGGGGAAAAAATGTGTAAAAG
CACCGTGACCATCACAGCATAAAGATAACCAGCTGAAGTATCGAATATGAGTAACCCCCAAATTGAATCA
CATGCCGCAACTGATAGGACCCATGGAAGTACACTCTTCATGGCGATATACAAGACACACACAAGCACGA
ACACCCAGTTGCGGAGGAAATTCTCCGTAAATGAAAACCCAATCGGCGAACAATTCATACCCATATATGG
TAAAAGTTTTGAACGCGACTTGAGAGCGGAGAGCATTGCGGCTGATAAGGTTTTAGCGCTAAGCGGGCTT
TATAAAACGGGCTGCGGGACCAGTTTTCATATCACTACCGTTTGAGTTCTTGTGCTGTGTGGATACTCCT
CCCGACACAAAGCCGCTCCATCAGCCAGCAGTCGTCTAATCCAGAGACCCCGGATCGGGGTACCAACATG
GTGAGCAAGGGCGAGGAGCTGTTCACCGGGGTGGTGCCCATCCTGGTCGAGCTGGACGGCGACGTAAACG
GCCACAAGTTCAGCGTGTCCGGCGAGGGCGAGGGCGATGCCACCTACGGCAAGCTGACCCTGAAGTTCAT
CTGCACCACCGGCAAGCTGCCCGTGCCCTGGCCCACCCTCGTGACCACCCTGACCTACGGCGTGCAGTGC
TTCAGCCGCTACCCCGACCACATGAAGCAGCACGACTTCTTCAAGTCCGCCATGCCCGAAGGCTACGTCC
AGGAGCGCACCATCTTCTTCAAGGACGACGGCAACTACAAGACCCGCGCCGAGGTGAAGTTCGAGGGCGA
CACCCTGGTGAACCGCATCGAGCTGAAGGGCATCGACTTCAAGGAGGACGGCAACATCCTGGGGCACAAG
CTGGAGTACAACTACAACAGCCACAACGTCTATATCATGGCCGACAAGCAGAAGAACGGCATCAAGGTGA
ACTTCAAGATCCGCCACAACATCGAGGACGGCAGCGTGCAGCTCGCCGACCACTACCAGCAGAACACCCC
CATCGGCGACGGCCCCGTGCTGCTGCCCGACAACCACTACCTGAGCACCCAGTCCGCCCTGAGCAAAGAC
CCCAACGAGAAGCGCGATCACATGGTCCTGCTGGAGTTCGTGACCGCCGCCGGGATCACTCTCGGCATGG
ACGAGCTGTACAAGCCAAGCTTGAATTCTGCAGATATCCAGCACAGTGGCGGCCGCATGAACGGGGACGG
TTGGCAAGGACCTGGGCGTGGAGGACCACATCACATGAATGGTGGCGGAGGAGGACGACGTGGTGGAGGT
GGTGGTATGCACAATCAAAGAATACAACAGAATCCCCATCATGGTGGAATGAATCGTATGATGCCACACG
GATTCCGACCACAACAAGGACAATTTATGCCTCAATATCCTCCACCACCACCAATGGGTGGAATGCCTGA
TGTGATGGATATTAATATGCGAATGGATGGTATGTCATTAGGATCGACACCATCAGGAATTCCTGGACAA
TATGGTGATATGGGTCCACCGCCAGTCCAACAATGGAATCAACCTGCTCCATTTGTACCTCCACCTCAAC
AAGACGATCTCTATGATCCTTCGGGATATGGTGGTGGAGCTGGTGGTGGTGGAGGACATCATCCATCTCA
TATGCCACCATATGGACAACGTGGAAATAATCAGAATCAATACGGGAATCGAATGCAAGGAGGTCAAGGT
GGTTATCGAGGGAATCAACAGAGGCAGCAGCAGCAACAGCCTCAACAGGGATTCAATATGCCACCAATGA
TGGTTCCACCTGGTCAGCCTCCATTTTATGGTGGAAATCAACCGAATCATCATCATCAACAACCCTCATT
TGCTCCGTCGCCATTCTCAATGGGTGGAGGTGGTGGAGGATCACAAGGAGGACCACACGAACAGCACGGA
CCAGGTGGAAATCAGAATGGAGGATTCGGAGTTTCATCATCATCAATGGATGATTATTCAATGTGGACTG
ATGAGAATGATGAAGACGCGAAAAAGAAAAAATCGTTGAGAGATAAGGGATTGAGTGGATGGGGTGATGC
TGATGTATCAAACAGTAAACCAATTCGCCGTTGGATTGTGCCAGAAGGCCAAGAAGAAGACTTTGAAACG
GCAATGGAACGATGTCCAAGTCATTTGAAAAAGAAAGCATTGAATGAAGAAGCTCTTCGTCGACGTTTAA
CATCTGAAAATCCACAAATAGTGGCACAAGCTCAACAACAAGCCGAAGAAGAGGCGAATGCTATGATGAG
GATTGGACGAAGACCCATTGTTCCCAGTGGAGCGGGTGATATTCCATCTGAAATTAGTACTGACAAGTCA
GAATTCGATCAAAGCTCGTCACGTGGTTGGGATGAAGGAAGTATAAGCGGTGGTGGAAGTGGACGTCATC
CATCTCATCATCAATCAAATGATAATTCAATGTGGAATAGTCCATCAGTTGGAGGAGGTCAATCAAATAG
TGAAACACGTAATCCATTCTTTGCTCAACACATGCAACAGCAACAACATCAACAACAACATCAGCCACAC
TATGGAGGTTATGGTGATAATGGGGTGCTTGATGGTGGATCATTGTGGTCTGCTGCTGTCATGGATGGAT
CCTCAATGGTACCACCACATCCAACAATGGGTGTCGGATCATCAGCTTCATCGTCATCAATTCCAATTGG
CATGTTGATGATGAGCGGCAGTGGAAATGTTGGAGGCGGACCACCATCCTCATCTTCATTGTTGGACGAG
GATGGTAGCCAGAAGAAGCTGGCTGAAAATCTGAAATTAGCCGTTCAGAAGGGTCATTTGGATATTTCCC
TACTCTCACTTCCGCACATTCCGCCCAACGTGCTCGACTTGCTCACCGAAATTTTGGCGGTCATTCCGCG
TTTGGACGACTATGAGGATGAGCTCAAAAAATTGGGAGAAAATCGCCCTTCGAACTATGACGAGGGAGCC
AGCAAAGAGGAGAAAGAATCGTGGATGAGCAAGGATCAAAAGAACGATCACGACAAAGCAGTAATCGGAG
TAGTGACTGCAAAGATCGAGGTGACACAATTATCTAAAAAGATCACCGAAGCTTTGATCGAAGCTGGGCT
TCTTCCACCACAACCACAAACATCTACATCTGCAAATACATCTACCAATCATCTTAATCATAGAGGAGGA
CCACCGCCAGGATCCGATGGAGGAGCTGGTCCAAGTACTTCACGAAGTGGTGGAGGTGGTGCTGCTGGTG
GAGACTCTTTTAATAGTAGTGGAGGTGGTGGACCACCTGATCATTATTATGATTATTCGTTCCTTGGTTA
GCTCGAGTCTAGAGGGCCCGCGGTTCGAAGGTAAGCCTATCCCTAACCCTCTCCTCGGTCTCGATTCTAC
GCGTACCGGTCATCATCACCATCACCATTGAGTTTAAACCCGCTGATCAGCCTCGACTGTGCCTTCTAAG
GCCTGAGCTCGCTGATCAGCCTCGATCGAGGATCCAGACATGATAAGATACATTGATGAGTTTGGACAAA
CCACAACTAGAATGCAGTGAAAAAAATGCTTTATTTGTGAAATTTGTGATGCTATTGCTTTATTTGTAAC
CATTATAAGCTGCAATAAACAAGTTAACAACAACAATTGCATTCATTTTATGTTTCAGGTTCAGGGGGAG
GTGTGGGAGGTTTTTTAAAGCAAGTAAAACCTCTACAAATGTGGTATGGCTGATTATGATCAGTCGACCG
ATGCCCTTGAGAGCCTTCAACCCAGTCAGCTCCTTCCGGTGGGCGCGGGGCATGACTATCGTCGCCGCAC
TTATGACTGTCTTCTTTATCATGCAACTCGTAGGACAGGTGCCGGCAGCGCTCTGGGTCATTTTCGGCGA
GGACCGCTTTCGCTGGAGCGCGACGATGATCGGCCTGTCGCTTGCGGTATTCGGAATCTTGCACGCCCTC
GCTCAAGCCTTCGTCACTGGTCCCGCCACCAAACGTTTCGGCGAGAAGCAGGCCATTATCGCCGGCATGG
CGGCCGACGCGCTGGGCTACGTCTTGCTGGCGTTCGCGACGCGAGGCTGGATGGCCTTCCCCATTATGAT
TCTTCTCGCTTCCGGCGGCATCGGGATGCCCGCGTTGCAGGCCATGCTGTCCAGGCAGGTAGATGACGAC
CATCAGGGACAGCTTCAAGGATCGCTCGCGGCTCTTACCAGCCAGCAAAAGGCCAGGAACCGTAAAAAGG
CCGCGTTGCTGGCGTTTTTCCATAGGCTCCGCCCCCCTGACGAGCATCACAAAAATCGACGCTCAAGTCA
GAGGTGGCGAAACCCGACAGGACTATAAAGATACCAGGCGTTTCCCCCTGGAAGCTCCCTCGTGCGCTCT
CCTGTTCCGACCCTGCCGCTTACCGGATACCTGTCCGCCTTTCTCCCTTCGGGAAGCGTGGCGCTTTCTC
AATGCTCACGCTGTAGGTATCTCAGTTCGGTGTAGGTCGTTCGCTCCAAGCTGGGCTGTGTGCACGAACC
CCCCGTTCAGCCCGACCGCTGCGCCTTATCCGGTAACTATCGTCTTGAGTCCAACCCGGTAAGACACGAC
TTATCGCCACTGGCAGCAGCCACTGGTAACAGGATTAGCAGAGCGAGGTATGTAGGCGGTGCTACAGAGT
TCTTGAAGTGGTGGCCTAACTACGGCTACACTAGAAGGACAGTATTTGGTATCTGCGCTCTGCTGAAGCC
AGTTACCTTCGGAAAAAGAGTTGGTAGCTCTTGATCCGGCAAACAAACCACCGCTGGTAGCGGTGGTTTT
TTTGTTTGCAAGCAGCAGATTACGCGCAGAAAAAAAGGATCTCAAGAAGATCCTTTGATCTTTTCTACGG
GGTCTGACGCTCAGTGGAACGAAAACTCACGTTAAGGGATTTTGGTCATGAGATTATCAAAAAGGATCTT
CACCTAGATCCTTTTAAATTAAAAATGAAGTTTTAAATCAATCTAAAGTATATATGAGTAAACTTGGTCT
GACAGTTACCAATGCTTAATCAGTGAGGCACCTATCTCAGCGATCTGTCTATTTCGTTCATCCATAGTTG
CCTGACTCCCCGTCGTGTAGATAACTACGATACGGGAGGGCTTACCATCTGGCCCCAGTGCTGCAATGAT
ACCGCGAGACCCACGCTCACCGGCTCCAGATTTATCAGCAATAAACCAGCCAGCCGGAAGGGCCGAGCGC
AGAAGTGGTCCTGCAACTTTATCCGCCTCCATCCAGTCTATTAATTGTTGCCGGGAAGCTAGAGTAAGTA
GTTCGCCAGTTAATAGTTTGCGCAACGTTGTTGCCATTGCTGCAGGCATCGTGGTGTCACGCTCGTCGTT
TGGTATGGCTTCATTCAGCTCCGGTTCCCAACGATCAAGGCGAGTTACATGATCCCCCATGTTGTGCAAA
AAAGCGGTTAGCTCCTTCGGTCCTCCGATCGTTGTCAGAAGTAAGTTGGCCGCAGTGTTATCACTCATGG
TTATGGCAGCACTGCATAATTCTCTTACTGTCATGCCATCCGTAAGATGCTTTTCTGTGACTGGTGAGTA
CTCAACCAAGTCATTCTGAGAATAGTGTATGCGGCGACCGAGTTGCTCTTGCCCGGCGTCAACACGGGAT
AATACCGCGCCACATAGCAGAACTTTAAAAGTGCTCATCATTGGAAAACGTTCTTCGGGGCGAAAACTCT
CAAGGATCTTACCGCTGTTGAGATCCAGTTCGATGTAACCCACTCGTGCACCCAACTGATCTTCAGCATC
TTTTACTTTCACCAGCGTTTCTGGGTGAGCAAAAACAGGAAGGCAAAATGCCGCAAAAAAGGGAATAAGG
GCGACACGGAAATGTTGAATACTCATACTCTTCCTTTTTCAATATTATTGAAGCATTTATCAGGGTTATT
GTCTCATGAGCGGATACATATTTGAATGTATTTAGAAAAATAAACAAATAGGGGTTCCGCGCACATTTCC
CCGAAAAGTGCCACCTGACGTCTAAGAAACCATTATTATCATGACATTAACCTATAAAAATAGGCGTATC
ACGAGGCCCTTTCGT
